>Addgene plasmid #168684 | pDONR223 HCoV-NL63 E_stop | addgene full sequence | sequence record 413176 | Addgene NGS Result
CAAATAATGATTTTATTTTGACTGATAGTGACCTGTTCGTTGCAACAAATTGATGAGCAATGCTTTTTTA
TAATGCCAACTTTGTACAAAAAAGTTGGCATGTTCCTTCGATTAATTGATGACAATGGTATTGTCCTCAA
TTCCATTTTATGGCTCCTTGTTATGATATTTTTCTTTGTGTTGGCAATGACCTTTATTAAACTGATTCAA
TTGTGTTTTACTTGTCATTATTTTTTTAGTAGGACATTATATCAACCAGTTTATAAAATTTTTCTTGCTT
ACCAAGATTATATGCAAATAGCACCTGTTCCAGCTGAAGTACTAAATGTCTAATACCCAACTTTCTTGTA
CAAAGTTGGCATTATAAGAAAGCATTGCTTATCAATTTGTTGCAACGAACAGGTCACTATCAGTCAAAAT
AAAATCATTATTTGCCATCCAGCTGATATCCCCTATAGTGAGTCGTATTACATGGTCATAGCTGTTTCCT
GGCAGCTCTGGCCCGTGTCTCAAAATCTCTGATGTTACATTGCACAAGATAAAAATATATCATCATGCCT
CCTCTAGACCAGCCAGGACAGAAATGCCTCGACTTCGCTGCTACCCAAGGTTGCCGGGTGACGCACACCG
TGGAAACGGATGAAGGCACGAACCCAGTGGACATAAGCCTGTTCGGTTCGTAAGCTGTAATGCAAGTAGC
GTATGCGCTCACGCAACTGGTCCAGAACCTTGACCGAACGCAGCGGTGGTAACGGCGCAGTGGCGGTTTT
CATGGCTTGTTATGACTGTTTTTTTGGGGTACAGTCTATGCCTCGGGCATCCAAGCAGCAAGCGCGTTAC
GCCGTGGGTCGATGTTTGATGTTATGGAGCAGCAACGATGTTACGCAGCAGGGCAGTCGCCCTAAAACAA
AGTTAAACATTATGAGGGAAGCGGTGATCGCCGAAGTATCGACTCAACTATCAGAGGTAGTTGGCGTCAT
CGAGCGCCATCTCGAACCGACGTTGCTGGCCGTACATTTGTACGGCTCCGCAGTGGATGGCGGCCTGAAG
CCACACAGTGATATTGATTTGCTGGTTACGGTGACCGTAAGGCTTGATGAAACAACGCGGCGAGCTTTGA
TCAACGACCTTTTGGAAACTTCGGCTTCCCCTGGAGAGAGCGAGATTCTCCGCGCTGTAGAAGTCACCAT
TGTTGTGCACGACGACATCATTCCGTGGCGTTATCCAGCTAAGCGCGAACTGCAATTTGGAGAATGGCAG
CGCAATGACATTCTTGCAGGTATCTTCGAGCCAGCCACGATCGACATTGATCTGGCTATCTTGCTGACAA
AAGCAAGAGAACATAGCGTTGCCTTGGTAGGTCCAGCGGCGGAGGAACTCTTTGATCCGGTTCCTGAACA
GGATCTATTTGAGGCGCTAAATGAAACCTTAACGCTATGGAACTCGCCGCCCGACTGGGCTGGCGATGAG
CGAAATGTAGTGCTTACGTTGTCCCGCATTTGGTACAGCGCAGTAACCGGCAAAATCGCGCCGAAGGATG
TCGCTGCCGACTGGGCAATGGAGCGCCTGCCGGCCCAGTATCAGCCCGTCATACTTGAAGCTAGACAGGC
TTATCTTGGACAAGAAGAAGATCGCTTGGCCTCGCGCGCAGATCAGTTGGAAGAATTTGTCCACTACGTG
AAAGGCGAGATCACCAAGGTAGTCGGCAAATAACCCTCGAGCCACCCATGACCAAAATCCCTTAACGTGA
GTTACGCGTCGTTCCACTGAGCGTCAGACCCCGTAGAAAAGATCAAAGGATCTTCTTGAGATCCTTTTTT
TCTGCGCGTAATCTGCTGCTTGCAAACAAAAAAACCACCGCTACCAGCGGTGGTTTGTTTGCCGGATCAA
GAGCTACCAACTCTTTTTCCGAAGGTAACTGGCTTCAGCAGAGCGCAGATACCAAATACTGTTCTTCTAG
TGTAGCCGTAGTTAGGCCACCACTTCAAGAACTCTGTAGCACCGCCTACATACCTCGCTCTGCTAATCCT
GTTACCAGTGGCTGCTGCCAGTGGCGATAAGTCGTGTCTTACCGGGTTGGACTCAAGACGATAGTTACCG
GATAAGGCGCAGCGGTCGGGCTGAACGGGGGGTTCGTGCACACAGCCCAGCTTGGAGCGAACGACCTACA
CCGAACTGAGATACCTACAGCGTGAGCTATGAGAAAGCGCCACGCTTCCCGAAGGGAGAAAGGCGGACAG
GTATCCGGTAAGCGGCAGGGTCGGAACAGGAGAGCGCACGAGGGAGCTTCCAGGGGGAAACGCCTGGTAT
CTTTATAGTCCTGTCGGGTTTCGCCACCTCTGACTTGAGCGTCGATTTTTGTGATGCTCGTCAGGGGGGC
GGAGCCTATGGAAAAACGCCAGCAACGCGGCCTTTTTACGGTTCCTGGCCTTTTGCTGGCCTTTTGCTCA
CATGTTCTTTCCTGCGTTATCCCCTGATTCTGTGGATAACCGTATTACCGCCTTTGAGTGAGCTGATACC
GCTCGCCGCAGCCGAACGACCGAGCGCAGCGAGTCAGTGAGCGAGGAAGCGGAAGAGCGCCCAATACGCA
AACCGCCTCTCCCCGCGCGTTGGCCGATTCATTAATGCAGCTGGCACGACAGGTTTCCCGACTGGAAAGC
GGGCAGTGAGCGCAACGCAATTAATACGCGTACCGCTAGCCAGGAAGAGTTTGTAGAAACGCAAAAAGGC
CATCCGTCAGGATGGCCTTCTGCTTAGTTTGATGCCTGGCAGTTTATGGCGGGCGTCCTGCCCGCCACCC
TCCGGGCCGTTGCTTCACAACGTTCAAATCCGCTCCCGGCGGATTTGTCCTACTCAGGAGAGCGTTCACC
GACAAACAACAGATAAAACGAAAGGCCCAGTCTTCCGACTGAGCCTTTCGTTTTATTTGATGCCTGGCAG
TTCCCTACTCTCGCGTTAACGCTAGCATGGATGTTTTCCCAGTCACGACGTTGTAAAACGACGGCCAGTC
TTAAGCTCGGGCCC
Features (pLannotate 1.2.2; 12 found; start..end, strand, type, name):
      2..97      +  protein_bind   attL3: mutant version of attL; recombination site for the Gateway® LR reaction LR Clonase™
    100..330     +  CDS            E: VEMP_CVHNL - Also known as sM. Protein inferred from homology: Swiss-Prot protein existence level 3. Plays a central role in virus morphogenesis and assembly. Acts as a viroporin and self-assembles in host membranes forming pentameric protein-lipid pores that allow ion transport. Also plays a role in the induction of apoptosis. From Human coronavirus NL63 (HCoV-NL63).
    335..434     -  protein_bind   attL2: mutant version of attL; recombination site for the Gateway® LR reaction LR Clonase™
    452..470     -  promoter       T7 promoter: promoter for bacteriophage T7 RNA polymerase
    660..683     +  promoter       Pc promoter (fragment): intI1 (promoter lies within the coding sequence); class 1 integron promoter
    859..915     +  CDS            GmR (fragment): gentamycin acetyltransferase; aacC1; confers resistance to gentamycin
    922..1713    +  CDS            SmR: aminoglycoside adenylyltransferase (Murphy, 1985); aadA; confers resistance to spectinomycin and streptomycin
   1806..2394    +  rep_origin     ori: high-copy-number ColE1/pMB1/pBR322/pUC origin of replication
   2577..2669    +  CDS            lacI (fragment): lac repressor; lacI; The lac repressor binds to the lac operator to inhibit transcription in E. coli. This inhibition can be relieved by adding lactose or isopropyl-β-D-thiogalactopyranoside (IPTG).
   2724..2751    -  terminator     rrnB T2 terminator: transcription terminator T2 from the E. coli rrnB gene
   2883..2926    +  terminator     rrnB T1 terminator: Escherichia coli rrnB; transcription terminator T1 from the E. coli rrnB gene
   2973..3009    -  CDS            lacZα (fragment): LacZα fragment of β-galactosidase; lacZ fragment
