[The description below was written by a language model from this plasmid's Addgene catalogue record and pLannotate feature annotations shown in this document.]
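Description:
pDONR223 HCoV-NL63 E_stop is a Gateway Entry clone built on the pDONR223 donor backbone, carrying the envelope (E) protein open reading frame of human coronavirus NL63. It is a bacterial cloning plasmid rather than an expression vector. It replicates in E. coli from a high-copy ColE1/pUC-type origin and is selected with spectinomycin through the aadA (SmR) aminoglycoside adenylyltransferase gene, which sits downstream of a fragment of a class 1 integron Pc promoter and a short gentamicin-resistance remnant. The sequenced plasmid is about 3.0 kb. This is smaller than the listed 5 kb empty backbone, as expected for an Entry clone, because the BP reaction swaps out the donor vector's large selection cassette for the insert.

The 234 bp insert is annotated as the NL63 E protein, a small membrane protein that acts as a viroporin and has a central role in virion morphogenesis and assembly. It is flanked by two attL recombination sites. The automated annotation labels the upstream site as attL3 and the downstream one as attL2; both are substrates for LR Clonase, which moves the ORF into any compatible Destination vector. The "_stop" suffix suggests that the ORF keeps a stop codon, a format suited to native or N-terminally tagged expression rather than C-terminal fusions, although the record does not say this explicitly. No promoter is annotated upstream of the ORF. rrnB T1 and T2 terminators lie upstream of the cassette, and a T7 promoter lies just beyond attL2, facing back toward the insert. The lacI and lacZα fragments are backbone remnants. The clone belongs to a collection of human coronavirus coding sequences intended for flexible transfer into expression and assay vectors.
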