Addgene plasmid #168684: pDONR223 HCoV-NL63 E_stop
Purpose: Gateway-compatible Entry vector
Depositing lab: Fritz Roth. Depositing organization: Sinai Health System. Publication: A resource of human coronavirus protein-coding sequences in a flexible, multipurpose Gateway Entry clone collection. Weller B, Lin CW, Pogoutse O, Sauer M, Marin-de la Rosa N, Strobel A, Young V, Knapp JJ, Rayhan A, Falter C, Kim DK, Roth FP, Falter-Braun P. G3 (Bethesda). 2023 Jul 5;13(7):jkad105. doi: 10.1093/g3journal/jkad105. PubMed 37267226.
Backbone
  Vector backbone: pDONR223
  Backbone manufacturer: Rual et al, Genome Res. 14:2128-2135, 2004.
  Backbone size w/o insert (bp): 5005
  Vector type: Other
Growth in bacteria
  Bacterial resistance: Spectinomycin, 50 μg/mL
  Growth temperature: 37°C
  Growth strain: DH5alpha
  Copy number: Unknown
Gene/Insert
  Gene/Insert name: E
  Species: Other
  Insert size (bp): 234
  Entrez Gene: HCNV63gp4 (a.k.a. HCNV63gp4)
  Cloning method: Gateway Cloning
  Sequencing primers: 5′ m13-For; 3′ m13-Rev
Resource information
  A portion of this plasmid was derived from a plasmid made by: Falter-Braun Lab
Terms and licenses: Academic/Nonprofit Terms; Industry Terms
How to cite: pDONR223 HCoV-NL63 E_stop was a gift from Fritz Roth (Addgene plasmid # 168684 ; http://n2t.net/addgene:168684 ; RRID:Addgene_168684)
