>Addgene plasmid #168684 | pDONR223 HCoV-NL63 E_stop | depositor partial sequence | sequence record 326893 | Inserted CDS with Stop codon
ATGTTCCTTCGATTAATTGATGACAATGGTATTGTCCTCAATTCCATTTTATGGCTCCTTGTTATGATAT
TTTTCTTTGTGTTGGCAATGACCTTTATTAAACTGATTCAATTGTGTTTTACTTGTCATTATTTTTTTAG
TAGGACATTATATCAACCAGTTTATAAAATTTTTCTTGCTTACCAAGATTATATGCAAATAGCACCTGTT
CCAGCTGAAGTACTAAATGTCTAA
